Addgene plasmid #56546: mAmetrine-H2B-6
Purpose: Localization: Nucleus/Histones, Excitation: 406, Emission: 526
Depositing lab: Michael Davidson. Depositing organization: Florida State University, Tallahassee.
Backbone
  Vector backbone: mAmetrine
  Backbone size w/o insert (bp): 4750
  Vector type: Mammalian Expression
  Selectable markers: Neomycin (select with G418)
Growth in bacteria
  Bacterial resistance: Kanamycin, 50 μg/mL
  Growth temperature: 37°C
  Growth strain: DH5alpha
  Copy number: High Copy
Gene/Insert
  Gene/Insert name: H2B (alt names: Human Histone H2B; NM_021058.3)
  Species: H. sapiens (human)
  Mutation: D26G and V119I in H2B
  Entrez Gene: H2BC11 (a.k.a. H2B/r, H2BFR, H2BJ, HIST1H2BJ)
  Promoter: CMV
  Tag / fusion protein: mAmetrine
  Cloning method: Unknown
  Sequencing primers: 5′ CMV-F; 3′ SV40pA-R
Terms and licenses: Academic/Nonprofit Terms; Industry Terms
Depositor comments: . Excitation = 406; Emission = 526
How to cite: mAmetrine-H2B-6 was a gift from Michael Davidson (Addgene plasmid # 56546 ; http://n2t.net/addgene:56546 ; RRID:Addgene_56546)
