[The description below was written by a language model from this plasmid's Addgene catalogue record.]
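Description:
mAmetrine-H2B-6 is a mammalian expression plasmid that produces human histone H2B fused to the fluorescent protein mAmetrine, so that chromatin and the nucleus are labelled in living or fixed cells. It is built on an mAmetrine fluorescent-protein vector backbone of about 4.75 kb without the insert. It is maintained in E. coli as a high-copy plasmid under kanamycin selection. In mammalian cells, the neomycin resistance marker allows G418 selection of stable transfectants. The record does not name the replication origin or provide a feature map, so the exact arrangement of backbone elements is not stated.

The insert is the human H2B coding sequence corresponding to the H2BC11 (HIST1H2BJ) gene, and it carries two amino-acid substitutions relative to the reference, D26G and V119I. Expression is driven by the CMV promoter, a strong constitutive viral promoter widely used in mammalian cell lines. The listed 3′ sequencing primer suggests an SV40 polyadenylation signal downstream of the cassette. The record identifies mAmetrine as the fusion partner but does not say whether it sits at the N- or C-terminus of H2B, and the meaning of the "6" in the name is not explained, nor is the cloning method.

Because H2B is incorporated into nucleosomes, the fusion serves as a nuclear and histone localization marker, useful for visualizing nuclei, chromatin organization and chromosomes during mitosis. mAmetrine has the recorded excitation peak of 406 nm and emission peak of 526 nm, an unusually large Stokes shift. This makes it convenient for multicolour imaging alongside other fluorescent proteins that have different excitation requirements.
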