>Addgene plasmid #56546 | mAmetrine-H2B-6 | depositor partial sequence | sequence record 87435 | insert sequence
CAGATCCGCTAGCGCTACCGGACTCAGATCTCGAGCTCAAGCTTCGAATTCTGCAGTCGACGGTACCGCC
ACCATGCCAGAGCCAGCGAAGTCTGCTCCCGCCCCGAAAAAGGGCTCCAAGAAGGCGGTGACTAAGGCGC
AGAAGAAAGGCGGCAAGAAGCGCAAGCGCAGCCGCAAGGAGAGCTATTCCATCTATGTGTACAAGGTTCT
GAAGCAGGTCCACCCTGACACCGGCATTTCGTCCAAGGCCATGGGCATCATGAATTCGTTTGTGAACGAC
ATTTTCGAGCGCATCGCAGGTGAGGCTTCCCGCCTGGCGCATTACAACAAGCGCTCGACCATCACCTCCA
GGGAGATCCAGACGGCCGTGCGCCTGCTGCTGCCTGGGGAGTTGGCCAAGCACGCCGTGTCCGAGGGTAC
TAAGGCCATCACCAAGTACACCAGCGCTAAGGATCCACCGGTCGCCACCATGGTGAGCAAGGGCGAGGAG
CTGTTCACCGGGGTGGTGCCCATCCTGGTCGAGCTGGACGGCGACGTAAACGGCCACAAGTTCAGCGTGC
GCGGCGAGGGCGAGGGCGATGCCACCAACGGCAAGCTGACCCTGAAGTTCATCTGCACCTCCGGCAAGCT
GCCCGTGCCCTGGCCCACCCTCGTGACCACCCTGTCTTACGGCGTGCAGTGCTTCGCCCGCTACCCCGAC
CACATGAAGCAGCACGACTTCTTCAAGTCCGCCATGCCCGAAGGCTACGTCCAGGAGCGCACCATCTCCT
TCAAGGACGACGGCAGCTACAGGACCCGCGCCGAGGTGAAGTTCGAGGGCGACACCCTGGTGAACCGCAT
CGAGCTGAAGGGCATCGACTTCAAGGAGGACGGCAACATCCTGGGGCACAAGCTGGAGTACAACATGAAC
GTGTGGGACGCGTATATCACGGCCGACAAGCAGAAGAACGGCATCAAAGCGAACTTCAAGATCGAGCACA
ACGTCGAGGACGGCGGCGTGCAGCTCGCCGACGCGTACCAGCAGAACACCCCCATCGGCGACGGCTCCGT
GCTGCTGCCTGACAACCACTACCTGAGCTTCCAGAGCAAGCTGTTCAAAGACCCCAACGAGCAGCGCGAT
CACATGGTCCTGCTGGAGTTCGTTACCGCCGCCGGGATCACTCCCGGCATGGACGAGCTGTACAAGTAAG
CGGCCGCGACTCTAGATCATAATCAGCCATACCAC
