>Addgene plasmid #56546 | mAmetrine-H2B-6 | addgene partial sequence | sequence record 119768 | CMV-F 5'-CGCAAATGGGCGGTAGGCGTG-3'
AGTGAACCGTCAGATCCGCTAGCGCTACCGGACTCAGATCTCGAGCTCAAGCTTCGAATTCTGCAGTCGA
CGGTACCGCCACCATGCCAGAGCCAGCGAAGTCTGCTCCCGCCCCGAAAAAGGGCTCCAAGAAGGCGGTG
ACTAAGGCGCAGAAGAAAGGCGGCAAGAAGCGCAAGCGCAGCCGCAAGGAGAGCTATTCCATCTATGTGT
ACAAGGTTCTGAAGCAGGTCCACCCTGACACCGGCATTTCGTCCAAGGCCATGGGCATCATGAATTCGTT
TGTGAACGACATTTTCGAGCGCATCGCAGGTGAGGCTTCCCGCCTGGCGCATTACAACAAGCGCTCGACC
ATCACCTCCAGGGAGATCCAGACGGCCGTGCGCCTGCTGCTGCCTGGGGAGTTGGCCAAGCACGCCGTGT
CCGAGGGTACTAAGGCCATCACCAAGTACACCAGCGCTAAGGATCCACCGGTCGCCACCATGGTGAGCAA
GGGCGAGGAGCTGTTCACCGGGGTGGTGCCCATCCTGGTCGAGCTGGACGGCGACGTAAACGGCCACAAG
TTCAGCGTGCGCGGCGAGGGCGAGGGCGATGCCACCAACGGCAAGCTGACCCTGAAGTTCATCTGCACCT
CCGGCAAGCTGCCCGTGCCCTGGCCCACCCTCGTGACCACCCTGTCTTACGGCGTGCAGTGCTTCGCCCG
CTACCCCGACCACATGAAGCAGCACGACTTCTTCAAGTCCGCCATGCCCGAAGGCTACGTCCAGGAGCGC
ACCATCTC
